Addgene plasmid #106209: pDB1alpha13:empty
Purpose: (Empty Backbone) GoldenBraid level 1 Alpha plant expression vector.
Depositing lab: Tomáš Moravec. Depositing organization: Academy of Sciences of the Czech Republic.
Backbone
  Vector backbone: pDB1alpha13
  Backbone manufacturer: self-made; derived from pDB1alpha1 from Diego Orzaez, IBMCP, Valencia, Spain
  Backbone size (bp): 2600
  Vector type: Plant Expression, Synthetic Biology
Growth in bacteria
  Bacterial resistance: Kanamycin, 50 μg/mL
  Growth temperature: 37°C
  Growth strain: DH5alpha
  Copy number: High Copy
Gene/Insert
  Gene/Insert name: None
Terms and licenses: Academic/Nonprofit Terms; Industry Terms: Not Available to Industry
How to cite: pDB1alpha13:empty was a gift from Tomáš Moravec (Addgene plasmid # 106209 ; http://n2t.net/addgene:106209 ; RRID:Addgene_106209)
