[The description below was written by a language model from this plasmid's Addgene catalogue record and pLannotate feature annotations shown in this document.]
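Description:
pDB1alpha13:empty is an empty GoldenBraid level 1 Alpha destination vector for plant expression and synthetic biology work. It was made by the depositing laboratory as a derivative of the GoldenBraid vector pDB1alpha1. It is a compact binary-type plasmid: the catalogue lists a backbone of about 2.6 kb, while the sequenced record is 3,196 nt, a difference that plausibly reflects the placeholder cassette, although the record does not explain it. Propagation in E. coli relies on a high-copy ColE1/pUC-type origin, with selection by kanamycin through an aph(3')-Ia (KanR) gene. A pSa origin is also annotated; in small binary vectors this origin normally supports maintenance in Agrobacterium, usually with replication functions supplied in trans, though the record does not describe this. Short fragments of a Tn903 transposition protein, the pBR322 bom region and lacI appear to be remnants of the parent sequences rather than functional parts.

The working region lies between a truncated left border and a right border repeat from nopaline C58 T-DNA, which delimit the DNA that Agrobacterium would transfer into plant cells. Between the borders sits a lacZα cassette with its lac promoter, lac operator, CAP binding site and a pUC18/19-type multiple cloning site. In GoldenBraid vectors this cassette acts as a replaceable placeholder: Type IIS assembly of standard parts into a transcriptional unit displaces lacZα, so recombinants can be recognised by blue/white screening. The Type IIS sites themselves are not annotated in the feature table. No insert, plant promoter, terminator or plant selectable marker is present, so these must come from the assembled parts. The vector serves as a recipient for building single transcriptional units that can then be combined into higher-level multigene constructs for plant transformation or transient expression.
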