Features (pLannotate 1.2.2; 13 found; start..end, strand, type, name):
    107..208     +  CDS            TRA2_ECOLX (fragment): Protein predicted: Swiss-Prot protein existence level 4. Required for transposition of transposon Tn903. From Escherichia coli.
    213..648     +  rep_origin     pSa ori: origin of replication from bacterial plasmid pSa
    775..797     +  misc_feature   LB T-DNA repeat: left border repeat from nopaline C58 T-DNA (truncated)
    904..1003    +  misc_feature   bom (fragment): basis of mobility region from pBR322
   1009..1166    -  CDS            lacZα (fragment): LacZα fragment of β-galactosidase; lacZ fragment
   1163..1219    +  misc_feature   MCS: pUC18/19 multiple cloning site
   1256..1272    -  protein_bind   lac operator: The lac repressor binds to the lac operator to inhibit transcription in E. coli. This inhibition can be relieved by adding lactose or isopropyl-β-D-thiogalactopyranoside (IPTG). lac repressor encoded by lacI
   1280..1310    -  promoter       lac promoter: promoter for the E. coli lac operon
   1325..1346    -  protein_bind   CAP binding site: CAP binding activates transcription in the presence of cAMP. E. coli catabolite activator protein
   1359..1400    -  CDS            lacI (fragment): lac repressor; lacI; The lac repressor binds to the lac operator to inhibit transcription in E. coli. This inhibition can be relieved by adding lactose or isopropyl-β-D-thiogalactopyranoside (IPTG).
   1429..1453    +  misc_feature   RB T-DNA repeat: right border repeat from nopaline C58 T-DNA
   1544..2132    -  rep_origin     ori: high-copy-number ColE1/pMB1/pBR322/pUC origin of replication
   2303..3118    -  CDS            KanR: aminoglycoside phosphotransferase; aph(3')-Ia; confers resistance to kanamycin in bacteria or G418 (Geneticin®) in eukaryotes
>Addgene plasmid #106209 | pDB1alpha13:empty | addgene full sequence | sequence record 205277 | Addgene NGS Result
ACATCAGAGATTTTGAGACACAACGTGGCTTTGTTGAATAAATCGAACTTTTGCTGAGTTGAAGGATCAG
ATCACGCATCTTCCCGACAACGCAGACCGTTCCGTGGCAAAGCAAAAGTTCAAAATCACCAACTGGTCCA
CCTACAACAAAGCTCTCATCAACCGTGGCTCCCTCACTTTCTGGCTGGATGATGGGGCGATTCAGGCGAT
CCCCATCCAACAGCCCGCCGTCGAGCGGGCTTTTTTATCCCCGGAAGCCTGTGGATAGAGGGTAGTTATC
CACGTGAAACCGCTAATGCCCCGCAAAGCCTTGATTCACGGGGCTTTCCGGCCCGCTCCAAAAACTATCC
ACGTGAAATCGCTAATCAGGGTACGTGAAATCGCTAATCGGAGTACGTGAAATCGCTAATAAGGTCACGT
GAAATCGCTAATCAAAAAGGCACGTGAGAACGCTAATAGCCCTTTCAGATCAACAGCTTGCAAACACCCC
TCGCTCCGGCAAGTAGTTACAGCAAGTAGTATGTTCAATTAGCTTTTCAATTATGAATATATATATCAAT
TATTGGTCGCCCTTGGCTTGTGGACAATGCGCTACGCGCACCGGCTCCGCCCGTGGACAACCGCAAGCGG
TTGCCCACCGTCGAGCGCCTTTGCCCACAACCCGGCGGCCGGCCGCAACAGATCGTTTTATAAATTTTTT
TTTTTGAAAAAGAAAAAGCCCGAAAGGCGGCAACCTCTCGGGCTTCTGGATTTCCGATCCCCGGAATTAG
ATCTTGGCAGGATATATTGTGGTGTAAAGAATTCGTCTCAGCTTGGAGAGAGACCCACAGCTTGTCTGTA
AGCGGATGCCGGGAGCAGACAAGCCCGTCAGGGCGCGTCAGCGGGTGTTGGCGGGTGTCGGGGCTGGCTT
AACTATGCGGCATCAGAGCAGATTGTACTGAGAGTGCACCATATGCGGTGTGAAATACCGCACAGATGCG
TAAGGAGAAAATACCGCATCAGGCGCCATTCGCCATTCAGGCTGCGCAACTGTTGGGAAGGGCGATCGGC
GCAGGCCTCTTCGCTATTACGCCAGCTGGCGAAAGGGGGATGTGCTGCAAGGCGATTAAGTTGGGTAACG
CCAGGGTTTTCCCAGTCACGACGTTGTAAAACGACGGCCAGTGAATTCGAGCTCGGTACCCGGGGATCCT
CTAGAGTCGACCTGCAGGCATGCAAGCTTGGCGTAATCATGGTCATAGCTGTTTCCTGTGTGAAATTGTT
ATCCGCTCACAATTCCACACAACATACGAGCCGGAAGCATATAGTGTAAAGCCTGGGGTGCCTAATGAGT
GAGCTAACTCACATTAATTGCGTTGCGCTCACTGCCCGCTTTCCAGTCGGGAAACCTGTCGTGCCAGCTG
GGGTCTCTCGCTGGTATGAGACGAATTCTGACAGGATATATTGGCGGGTAAACTAAGTCGCTGTATGTGT
TTGTTTGAGATCTCATGTGAGCAAAAGGCCAGCAAAAGGCCAGGAACCGTAAAAAGGCCGCGTTGCTGGC
GTTTTTCCATAGGCTCCGCCCCCCTGACGAGCATCACAAAAATCGACGCTCAAGTCAGAGGTGGCGAAAC
CCGACAGGACTATAAAGATACCAGGCGTTTCCCCCTGGAAGCTCCCTCGTGCGCTCTCCTGTTCCGACCC
TGCCGCTTACCGGATACCTGTCCGCCTTTCTCCCTTCGGGAAGCGTGGCGCTTTCTCATAGCTCACGCTG
TAGGTATCTCAGTTCGGTGTAGGTCGTTCGCTCCAAGCTGGGCTGTGTGCACGAACCCCCCGTTCAGCCC
GACCGCTGCGCCTTATCCGGTAACTATCGTCTTGAGTCCAACCCGGTAAGACACGACTTATCGCCACTGG
CAGCAGCCACTGGTAACAGGATTAGCAGAGCGAGGTATGTAGGCGGTGCTACAGAGTTCTTGAAGTGGTG
GCCTAACTACGGCTACACTAGAAGAACAGTATTTGGTATCTGCGCTCTGCTGAAGCCAGTTACCTTCGGA
AGAAGAGTTGGTAGCTCTTGATCCGGCAAACAAACCACCGCTGGTAGCGGTGGTTTTTTTGTTTGCAAGC
AGCAGATTACGCGCAGAAAAAAAGGATCTCAAGAAGATCCTTTGATCTTTTCTACGGGGTCTGACGCTCA
GTGGAACGAAAACTCACGTTAAGGGATTTTGGTCATGAGATTATCAAAAAGGATCTTCACCTAGATCCTT
TTAAATTAAAAATGAAGTTTTAAATCAATCTAAAGTATATATGTGTAACATTGGTCTAGTGATTAGAAAA
ACTCATCGAGCATCAAATGAAACTGCAATTTATTCATATCAGGATTATCAATACCATATTTTTGAAAAAG
CCGTTTCTGTAATGAAGGAGAAAACTCACCGAGGCAGTTCCATAGGATGGCAAGATCCTGGTATCGGTCT
GCGATTCCGACTCGTCCAACATCAATACAACCTATTAATTTCCCCTCGTCAAAAATAAGGTTATCAAGTG
AGAAATCACCATGAGTGACGACTGAATCCGGTGAGAATGGCAAAAGTTTATGCATTTCTTTCCAGACTTG
TTCAACAGGCCAGCCATTACGCTCGTCATCAAAATCACTCGCATCAACCAAACCGTTATTCATTCGTGAT
TGCGCCTGAGCGAGTCGAAATACGCGATCGCTGTTAAAAGGACAATTACAAACAGGAATCGAATGCAACC
GGCGCAGGAACACTGCCAGCGCATCAACAATATTTTCACCTGAATCAGGATATTCTTCTAATACCTGGAA
TGCTGTTTTCCCTGGGATCGCAGTGGTGAGTAACCATGCATCATCAGGAGTACGGATAAAATGCTTGATG
GTCGGAAGAGGCATAAATTCCGTCAGCCAGTTTAGTCTGACCATCTCATCTGTAACATCATTGGCAACGC
TACCTTTGCCATGTTTCAGAAACAACTCTGGCGCATCGGGCTTCCCATACAATCGGTAGATTGTCGCACC
TGATTGCCCGACATTATCGCGAGCCCATTTATACCCATATAAATCAGCATCCATGTTGGAATTTAATCGC
GGCCTTGAGCAAGACGTTTCCCGTTGAATATGGCTCATAACACCCCTTGTATTACTGTTTATGTAAGCAG
ACAGTTTTATTGTTCATGATGATATATTTTTATCTTGTGCAATGTA
